>Addgene plasmid #81547 | pDONR223_RB1_p.I782M | addgene full sequence | sequence record 166710 | Addgene NGS Result
GGCAGTTCCCTACTCTCGCGTTAACGCTAGCATGGATGTTTTCCCAGTCACGACGTTGTAAAACGACGGC
CAGTCTTAAGCTCGGGCCCCAAATAATGATTTTATTTTGACTGATAGTGACCTGTTCGTTGCAACAAATT
GATGAGCAATGCTTTTTTATAATGCCAACTTTGTACAAAAAAGTTGGCACCATGCCGCCCAAAACCCCCC
GAAAAACGGCCGCCACCGCCGCCGCTGCCGCCGCGGAACCCCCGGCACCGCCGCCGCCGCCCCCTCCTGA
GGAGGACCCAGAGCAGGACAGCGGCCCGGAGGACCTGCCTCTCGTCAGGCTTGAGTTTGAAGAAACAGAA
GAACCTGATTTTACTGCATTATGTCAGAAATTAAAGATACCAGATCATGTCAGAGAGAGAGCTTGGTTAA
CTTGGGAGAAAGTTTCATCTGTGGATGGAGTATTGGGAGGTTATATTCAAAAGAAAAAGGAACTGTGGGG
AATCTGTATCTTTATTGCAGCAGTTGACCTAGATGAGATGTCGTTCACTTTTACTGAGCTACAGAAAAAC
ATAGAAATCAGTGTCCATAAATTCTTTAACTTACTAAAAGAAATTGATACCAGTACCAAAGTTGATAATG
CTATGTCAAGACTGTTGAAGAAGTATGATGTATTGTTTGCACTCTTCAGCAAATTGGAAAGGACATGTGA
ACTTATATATTTGACACAACCCAGCAGTTCGATATCTACTGAAATAAATTCTGCATTGGTGCTAAAAGTT
TCTTGGATCACATTTTTATTAGCTAAAGGGGAAGTATTACAAATGGAAGATGATCTGGTGATTTCATTTC
AGTTAATGCTATGTGTCCTTGACTATTTTATTAAACTCTCACCTCCCATGTTGCTCAAAGAACCATATAA
AACAGCTGTTATACCCATTAATGGTTCACCTCGAACACCCAGGCGAGGTCAGAACAGGAGTGCACGGATA
GCAAAACAACTAGAAAATGATACAAGAATTATTGAAGTTCTCTGTAAAGAACATGAATGTAATATAGATG
AGGTGAAAAATGTTTATTTCAAAAATTTTATACCTTTTATGAATTCTCTTGGACTTGTAACATCTAATGG
ACTTCCAGAGGTTGAAAATCTTTCTAAACGATACGAAGAAATTTATCTTAAAAATAAAGATCTAGATGCA
AGATTATTTTTGGATCATGATAAAACTCTTCAGACTGATTCTATAGACAGTTTTGAAACACAGAGAACAC
CACGAAAAAGTAACCTTGATGAAGAGGTGAATGTAATTCCTCCACACACTCCAGTTAGGACTGTTATGAA
CACTATCCAACAATTAATGATGATTTTAAATTCAGCAAGTGATCAACCTTCAGAAAATCTGATTTCCTAT
TTTAACAACTGCACAGTGAATCCAAAAGAAAGTATACTGAAAAGAGTGAAGGATATAGGATACATCTTTA
AAGAGAAATTTGCTAAAGCTGTGGGACAGGGTTGTGTCGAAATTGGATCACAGCGATACAAACTTGGAGT
TCGCTTGTATTACCGAGTAATGGAATCCATGCTTAAATCAGAAGAAGAACGATTATCCATTCAAAATTTT
AGCAAACTTCTGAATGACAACATTTTTCATATGTCTTTATTGGCGTGCGCTCTTGAGGTTGTAATGGCCA
CATATAGCAGAAGTACATCTCAGAATCTTGATTCTGGAACAGATTTGTCTTTCCCATGGATTCTGAATGT
GCTTAATTTAAAAGCCTTTGATTTTTACAAAGTGATCGAAAGTTTTATCAAAGCAGAAGGCAACTTGACA
AGAGAAATGATAAAACATTTAGAACGATGTGAACATCGAATCATGGAATCCCTTGCATGGCTCTCAGATT
CACCTTTATTTGATCTTATTAAACAATCAAAGGACCGAGAAGGACCAACTGATCACCTTGAATCTGCTTG
TCCTCTTAATCTTCCTCTCCAGAATAATCACACTGCAGCAGATATGTATCTTTCTCCTGTAAGATCTCCA
AAGAAAAAAGGTTCAACTACGCGTGTAAATTCTACTGCAAATGCAGAGACACAAGCAACCTCAGCCTTCC
AGACCCAGAAGCCATTGAAATCTACCTCTCTTTCACTGTTTTATAAAAAAGTGTATCGGCTAGCCTATCT
CCGGCTAAATACACTTTGTGAACGCCTTCTGTCTGAGCACCCAGAATTAGAACATATCATCTGGACCCTT
TTCCAGCACACCCTGCAGAATGAGTATGAACTCATGAGAGACAGGCATTTGGACCAAATTATGATGTGTT
CCATGTATGGCATATGCAAAGTGAAGAATATAGACCTTAAATTCAAAATCATTGTAACAGCATACAAGGA
TCTTCCTCATGCTGTTCAGGAGACATTCAAACGTGTTTTGATCAAAGAAGAGGAGTATGATTCTATTATA
GTATTCTATAACTCGGTCTTCATGCAGAGACTGAAAACAAATATTTTGCAGTATGCTTCCACCAGGCCCC
CTACCTTGTCACCAATGCCTCACATTCCTCGAAGCCCTTACAAGTTTCCTAGTTCACCCTTACGGATTCC
TGGAGGGAACATCTATATTTCACCCCTGAAGAGTCCATATAAAATTTCAGAAGGTCTGCCAACACCAACA
AAAATGACTCCAAGATCAAGAATCTTAGTATCAATTGGTGAATCATTCGGGACTTCTGAGAAGTTCCAGA
AAATAAATCAGATGGTATGTAACAGCGACCGTGTGCTCAAAAGAAGTGCTGAAGGAAGCAACCCTCCTAA
ACCACTGAAAAAACTACGCTTTGATATTGAAGGATCAGATGAAGCAGATGGAAGTAAACATCTCCCAGGA
GAGTCCAAATTTCAGCAGAAACTGGCAGAAATGACTTCTACTCGAACACGAATGCAAAAGCAGAAAATGA
ATGATAGCATGGATACCTCAAACAAGGAAGAGAAATGATTGCCAACTTTCTTGTACAAAGTTGGCATTAT
AAGAAAGCATTGCTTATCAATTTGTTGCAACGAACAGGTCACTATCAGTCAAAATAAAATCATTATTTGC
CATCCAGCTGATATCCCCTATAGTGAGTCGTATTACATGGTCATAGCTGTTTCCTGGCAGCTCTGGCCCG
TGTCTCAAAATCTCTGATGTTACATTGCACAAGATAAAAATATATCATCATGCCTCCTCTAGACCAGCCA
GGACAGAAATGCCTCGACTTCGCTGCTACCCAAGGTTGCCGGGTGACGCACACCGTGGAAACGGATGAAG
GCACGAACCCAGTGGACATAAGCCTGTTCGGTTCGTAAGCTGTAATGCAAGTAGCGTATGCGCTCACGCA
ACTGGTCCAGAACCTTGACCGAACGCAGCGGTGGTAACGGCGCAGTGGCGGTTTTCATGGCTTGTTATGA
CTGTTTTTTTGGGGTACAGTCTATGCCTCGGGCATCCAAGCAGCAAGCGCGTTACGCCGTGGGTCGATGT
TTGATGTTATGGAGCAGCAACGATGTTACGCAGCAGGGCAGTCGCCCTAAAACAAAGTTAAACATTATGA
GGGAAGCGGTGATCGCCGAAGTATCGACTCAACTATCAGAGGTAGTTGGCGTCATCGAGCGCCATCTCGA
ACCGACGTTGCTGGCCGTACATTTGTACGGCTCCGCAGTGGATGGCGGCCTGAAGCCACACAGTGATATT
GATTTGCTGGTTACGGTGACCGTAAGGCTTGATGAAACAACGCGGCGAGCTTTGATCAACGACCTTTTGG
AAACTTCGGCTTCCCCTGGAGAGAGCGAGATTCTCCGCGCTGTAGAAGTCACCATTGTTGTGCACGACGA
CATCATTCCGTGGCGTTATCCAGCTAAGCGCGAACTGCAATTTGGAGAATGGCAGCGCAATGACATTCTT
GCAGGTATCTTCGAGCCAGCCACGATCGACATTGATCTGGCTATCTTGCTGACAAAAGCAAGAGAACATA
GCGTTGCCTTGGTAGGTCCAGCGGCGGAGGAACTCTTTGATCCGGTTCCTGAACAGGATCTATTTGAGGC
GCTAAATGAAACCTTAACGCTATGGAACTCGCCGCCCGACTGGGCTGGCGATGAGCGAAATGTAGTGCTT
ACGTTGTCCCGCATTTGGTACAGCGCAGTAACCGGCAAAATCGCGCCGAAGGATGTCGCTGCCGACTGGG
CAATGGAGCGCCTGCCGGCCCAGTATCAGCCCGTCATACTTGAAGCTAGACAGGCTTATCTTGGACAAGA
AGAAGATCGCTTGGCCTCGCGCGCAGATCAGTTGGAAGAATTTGTCCACTACGTGAAAGGCGAGATCACC
AAGGTAGTCGGCAAATAACCCTCGAGCCACCCATGACCAAAATCCCTTAACGTGAGTTACGCGTCGTTCC
ACTGAGCGTCAGACCCCGTAGAAAAGATCAAAGGATCTTCTTGAGATCCTTTTTTTCTGCGCGTAATCTG
CTGCTTGCAAACAAAAAAACCACCGCTACCAGCGGTGGTTTGTTTGCCGGATCAAGAGCTACCAACTCTT
TTTCCGAAGGTAACTGGCTTCAGCAGAGCGCAGATACCAAATACTGTTCTTCTAGTGTAGCCGTAGTTAG
GCCACCACTTCAAGAACTCTGTAGCACCGCCTACATACCTCGCTCTGCTAATCCTGTTACCAGTGGCTGC
TGCCAGTGGCGATAAGTCGTGTCTTACCGGGTTGGACTCAAGACGATAGTTACCGGATAAGGCGCAGCGG
TCGGGCTGAACGGGGGGTTCGTGCACACAGCCCAGCTTGGAGCGAACGACCTACACCGAACTGAGATACC
TACAGCGTGAGCTATGAGAAAGCGCCACGCTTCCCGAAGGGAGAAAGGCGGACAGGTATCCGGTAAGCGG
CAGGGTCGGAACAGGAGAGCGCACGAGGGAGCTTCCAGGGGGAAACGCCTGGTATCTTTATAGTCCTGTC
GGGTTTCGCCACCTCTGACTTGAGCGTCGATTTTTGTGATGCTCGTCAGGGGGGCGGAGCCTATGGAAAA
ACGCCAGCAACGCGGCCTTTTTACGGTTCCTGGCCTTTTGCTGGCCTTTTGCTCACATGTTCTTTCCTGC
GTTATCCCCTGATTCTGTGGATAACCGTATTACCGCCTTTGAGTGAGCTGATACCGCTCGCCGCAGCCGA
ACGACCGAGCGCAGCGAGTCAGTGAGCGAGGAAGCGGAAGAGCGCCCAATACGCAAACCGCCTCTCCCCG
CGCGTTGGCCGATTCATTAATGCAGCTGGCACGACAGGTTTCCCGACTGGAAAGCGGGCAGTGAGCGCAA
CGCAATTAATACGCGTACCGCTAGCCAGGAAGAGTTTGTAGAAACGCAAAAAGGCCATCCGTCAGGATGG
CCTTCTGCTTAGTTTGATGCCTGGCAGTTTATGGCGGGCGTCCTGCCCGCCACCCTCCGGGCCGTTGCTT
CACAACGTTCAAATCCGCTCCCGGCGGATTTGTCCTACTCAGGAGAGCGTTCACCGACAAACAACAGATA
AAACGAAAGGCCCAGTCTTCCGACTGAGCCTTTCGTTTTATTTGATGCCT
Features (pLannotate 1.2.2; 12 found; start..end, strand, type, name):
     38..74      -  CDS            lacZα (fragment): LacZα fragment of β-galactosidase; lacZ fragment
     91..186     +  protein_bind   attL3: mutant version of attL; recombination site for the Gateway® LR reaction LR Clonase™
    192..2975    +  CDS            RB1: RB_HUMAN - Experimental evidence at protein level: Swiss-Prot protein existence level 1. (Microbial infection) In case of viral infections, interactions with SV40 large T antigen, HPV E7 protein or adenovirus E1A protein induce the disassembly of RB1-E2F1 complex thereby disrupting RB1's activity. From Homo sapiens (Human).
   2983..3078    -  protein_bind   attL3: mutant version of attL; recombination site for the Gateway® LR reaction LR Clonase™
   3097..3115    -  promoter       T7 promoter: promoter for bacteriophage T7 RNA polymerase
   3305..3328    +  promoter       Pc promoter (fragment): intI1 (promoter lies within the coding sequence); class 1 integron promoter
   3504..3560    +  CDS            GmR (fragment): gentamycin acetyltransferase; aacC1; confers resistance to gentamycin
   3567..4358    +  CDS            SmR: aminoglycoside adenylyltransferase (Murphy, 1985); aadA; confers resistance to spectinomycin and streptomycin
   4451..5039    +  rep_origin     ori: high-copy-number ColE1/pMB1/pBR322/pUC origin of replication
   5222..5314    +  CDS            lacI (fragment): lac repressor; lacI; The lac repressor binds to the lac operator to inhibit transcription in E. coli. This inhibition can be relieved by adding lactose or isopropyl-β-D-thiogalactopyranoside (IPTG).
   5369..5396    -  terminator     rrnB T2 terminator: transcription terminator T2 from the E. coli rrnB gene
   5528..5571    +  terminator     rrnB T1 terminator: Escherichia coli rrnB; transcription terminator T1 from the E. coli rrnB gene
