[The description below was written by a language model from this plasmid's Addgene catalogue record and pLannotate feature annotations shown in this document.]
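Description:
pDONR223_RB1_p.I782M is a Gateway entry clone built on the Invitrogen pDONR223 backbone, carrying the human RB1 open reading frame (retinoblastoma tumour suppressor protein) with the missense substitution I782M. It is a bacterial propagation and shuttle plasmid rather than an expression vector. The record lists no promoter for the insert, and the only nearby promoter annotated is a T7 promoter lying downstream of the cassette on the opposite strand. The sequenced plasmid is about 5.6 kb. It replicates at high copy in E. coli from a ColE1/pUC-type origin and is selected with spectinomycin through the aadA (SmR) aminoglycoside adenylyltransferase gene. A class 1 integron Pc promoter fragment and a short remnant of a gentamicin resistance gene sit just upstream of aadA. Small lacZα and lacI fragments and the rrnB T1 and T2 terminators are backbone remnants, with the terminators helping to insulate the cloning region from read-through transcription.

The RB1 coding sequence of roughly 2.8 kb is flanked by two attL recombination sites in opposing orientation. The annotation tool labels both as attL3, which probably reflects sequence similarity among attL variants rather than two truly identical sites. These sites allow LR Clonase-mediated transfer of the ORF into any compatible Gateway destination vector, which then supplies the promoter, tags and selection needed for expression. The clone is in the "closed" configuration, meaning a stop codon immediately follows the insert, so it suits native or N-terminally tagged expression but not C-terminal fusions. It belongs to the Target Accelerator Plasmid Collection, a set of cancer-associated variant alleles made for systematic functional testing of rare mutations against their wild-type counterparts.
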