Addgene plasmid #81547: pDONR223_RB1_p.I782M
Purpose: Gateway Donor vector containing RB1 ,part of the Target Accelerator Plasmid Collection.
Depositing lab: Jesse Boehm & William Hahn & David Root. Depositing organization: Broad Institute. Publication: Systematic Functional Interrogation of Rare Cancer Variants Identifies Oncogenic Alleles. Kim E, Ilic N, Shrestha Y, Zou L, Kamburov A, Zhu C, Yang X, Lubonja R, Tran N, Nguyen C, Lawrence MS, Piccioni F, Bagul M, Doench JG, Chouinard CR, Wu X, Hogstrom L, Natoli T, Tamayo P, Horn H, Corsello SM, Lage K, Root DE, Subramanian A, Golub TR, Getz G, Boehm JS, Hahn WC. Cancer Discov. 2016 Jul;6(7):714-26. doi: 10.1158/2159-8290.CD-16-0160. Epub 2016 May 4. PubMed 27147599.
Backbone
  Vector backbone: pDONR223
  Backbone manufacturer: Invitrogen
  Backbone size w/o insert (bp): 2790
  Vector type: Gateway Entry vector
Growth in bacteria
  Bacterial resistance: Spectinomycin, 50 μg/mL
  Growth temperature: 37°C
  Growth strain: DH5alpha
  Copy number: High Copy
Gene/Insert
  Gene/Insert name: RB1
  Species: H. sapiens (human)
  Mutation: I782M
  GenBank ID: NM_000321.2
  Entrez Gene: RB1 (a.k.a. OSRC, PPP1R130, RB, p105-Rb, p110-RB1, pRb, pp110)
  Promoter: None
  Cloning method: Gateway Cloning
  Sequencing primers: 5′ M13pUC-fwd; 3′ M13-Rev
Terms and licenses: Academic/Nonprofit Terms; Industry Terms: Not Available to Industry
Depositor comments: Closed state: stop codon immediately follows insert
How to cite: pDONR223_RB1_p.I782M was a gift from Jesse Boehm & William Hahn & David Root (Addgene plasmid # 81547 ; http://n2t.net/addgene:81547 ; RRID:Addgene_81547)
