>Addgene plasmid #81547 | pDONR223_RB1_p.I782M | depositor partial sequence | sequence record 154866 | Insert sequence
ATGCCGCCCAAAACCCCCCGAAAAACGGCCGCCACCGCCGCCGCTGCCGCCGCGGAACCCCCGGCACCGC
CGCCGCCGCCCCCTCCTGAGGAGGACCCAGAGCAGGACAGCGGCCCGGAGGACCTGCCTCTCGTCAGGCT
TGAGTTTGAAGAAACAGAAGAACCTGATTTTACTGCATTATGTCAGAAATTAAAGATACCAGATCATGTC
AGAGAGAGAGCTTGGTTAACTTGGGAGAAAGTTTCATCTGTGGATGGAGTATTGGGAGGTTATATTCAAA
AGAAAAAGGAACTGTGGGGAATCTGTATCTTTATTGCAGCAGTTGACCTAGATGAGATGTCGTTCACTTT
TACTGAGCTACAGAAAAACATAGAAATCAGTGTCCATAAATTCTTTAACTTACTAAAAGAAATTGATACC
AGTACCAAAGTTGATAATGCTATGTCAAGACTGTTGAAGAAGTATGATGTATTGTTTGCACTCTTCAGCA
AATTGGAAAGGACATGTGAACTTATATATTTGACACAACCCAGCAGTTCGATATCTACTGAAATAAATTC
TGCATTGGTGCTAAAAGTTTCTTGGATCACATTTTTATTAGCTAAAGGGGAAGTATTACAAATGGAAGAT
GATCTGGTGATTTCATTTCAGTTAATGCTATGTGTCCTTGACTATTTTATTAAACTCTCACCTCCCATGT
TGCTCAAAGAACCATATAAAACAGCTGTTATACCCATTAATGGTTCACCTCGAACACCCAGGCGAGGTCA
GAACAGGAGTGCACGGATAGCAAAACAACTAGAAAATGATACAAGAATTATTGAAGTTCTCTGTAAAGAA
CATGAATGTAATATAGATGAGGTGAAAAATGTTTATTTCAAAAATTTTATACCTTTTATGAATTCTCTTG
GACTTGTAACATCTAATGGACTTCCAGAGGTTGAAAATCTTTCTAAACGATACGAAGAAATTTATCTTAA
AAATAAAGATCTAGATGCAAGATTATTTTTGGATCATGATAAAACTCTTCAGACTGATTCTATAGACAGT
TTTGAAACACAGAGAACACCACGAAAAAGTAACCTTGATGAAGAGGTGAATGTAATTCCTCCACACACTC
CAGTTAGGACTGTTATGAACACTATCCAACAATTAATGATGATTTTAAATTCAGCAAGTGATCAACCTTC
AGAAAATCTGATTTCCTATTTTAACAACTGCACAGTGAATCCAAAAGAAAGTATACTGAAAAGAGTGAAG
GATATAGGATACATCTTTAAAGAGAAATTTGCTAAAGCTGTGGGACAGGGTTGTGTCGAAATTGGATCAC
AGCGATACAAACTTGGAGTTCGCTTGTATTACCGAGTAATGGAATCCATGCTTAAATCAGAAGAAGAACG
ATTATCCATTCAAAATTTTAGCAAACTTCTGAATGACAACATTTTTCATATGTCTTTATTGGCGTGCGCT
CTTGAGGTTGTAATGGCCACATATAGCAGAAGTACATCTCAGAATCTTGATTCTGGAACAGATTTGTCTT
TCCCATGGATTCTGAATGTGCTTAATTTAAAAGCCTTTGATTTTTACAAAGTGATCGAAAGTTTTATCAA
AGCAGAAGGCAACTTGACAAGAGAAATGATAAAACATTTAGAACGATGTGAACATCGAATCATGGAATCC
CTTGCATGGCTCTCAGATTCACCTTTATTTGATCTTATTAAACAATCAAAGGACCGAGAAGGACCAACTG
ATCACCTTGAATCTGCTTGTCCTCTTAATCTTCCTCTCCAGAATAATCACACTGCAGCAGATATGTATCT
TTCTCCTGTAAGATCTCCAAAGAAAAAAGGTTCAACTACGCGTGTAAATTCTACTGCAAATGCAGAGACA
CAAGCAACCTCAGCCTTCCAGACCCAGAAGCCATTGAAATCTACCTCTCTTTCACTGTTTTATAAAAAAG
TGTATCGGCTAGCCTATCTCCGGCTAAATACACTTTGTGAACGCCTTCTGTCTGAGCACCCAGAATTAGA
ACATATCATCTGGACCCTTTTCCAGCACACCCTGCAGAATGAGTATGAACTCATGAGAGACAGGCATTTG
GACCAAATTATGATGTGTTCCATGTATGGCATATGCAAAGTGAAGAATATAGACCTTAAATTCAAAATCA
TTGTAACAGCATACAAGGATCTTCCTCATGCTGTTCAGGAGACATTCAAACGTGTTTTGATCAAAGAAGA
GGAGTATGATTCTATTATAGTATTCTATAACTCGGTCTTCATGCAGAGACTGAAAACAAATATTTTGCAG
TATGCTTCCACCAGGCCCCCTACCTTGTCACCAATGCCTCACATTCCTCGAAGCCCTTACAAGTTTCCTA
GTTCACCCTTACGGATTCCTGGAGGGAACATCTATATTTCACCCCTGAAGAGTCCATATAAAATTTCAGA
AGGTCTGCCAACACCAACAAAAATGACTCCAAGATCAAGAATCTTAGTATCAATTGGTGAATCATTCGGG
ACTTCTGAGAAGTTCCAGAAAATAAATCAGATGGTATGTAACAGCGACCGTGTGCTCAAAAGAAGTGCTG
AAGGAAGCAACCCTCCTAAACCACTGAAAAAACTACGCTTTGATATTGAAGGATCAGATGAAGCAGATGG
AAGTAAACATCTCCCAGGAGAGTCCAAATTTCAGCAGAAACTGGCAGAAATGACTTCTACTCGAACACGA
ATGCAAAAGCAGAAAATGAATGATAGCATGGATACCTCAAACAAGGAAGAGAAA
